Addgene plasmid #226011: pLV-EF1a-mTagBFP2-2A-Puro_hU6-RfxDR36-BsmBI
Purpose: (Empty Backbone) CasRx guide RNA cloning backbone (lenti)
Depositing lab: Silvana Konermann. Depositing organization: Arc Institute. Publication: Deep learning and CRISPR-Cas13d ortholog discovery for optimized RNA targeting. Wei J, Lotfy P, Faizi K, Baungaard S, Gibson E, Wang E, Slabodkin H, Kinnaman E, Chandrasekaran S, Kitano H, Durrant MG, Duffy CV, Pawluk A, Hsu PD, Konermann S. Cell Syst. 2023 Dec 20;14(12):1087-1102.e13. doi: 10.1016/j.cels.2023.11.006. Epub 2023 Dec 12. PubMed 38091991.
Backbone
  Vector backbone: lentiCRISPRv2 (Addgene Plasmid 52961)
  Modifications to backbone: CRISPR/Cas9 system removed; inserted gRNA expression cassette
  Vector type: Lentiviral
  Selectable markers: Puromycin
Growth in bacteria
  Bacterial resistance: Ampicillin, 100 μg/mL
  Growth temperature: 37°C
  Growth strain: NEB Stable
  Copy number: High Copy
Terms and licenses: Academic/Nonprofit Terms; Industry Terms: Not Available to Industry
Depositor comments: This does not include the CasRx nuclease (see separate supplementary CasRx Piggybac plasmid: PB_EF1a-CasRx-msfGFP-2A-Blast, Addgene #226010).
How to cite: pLV-EF1a-mTagBFP2-2A-Puro_hU6-RfxDR36-BsmBI was a gift from Silvana Konermann (Addgene plasmid # 226011 ; http://n2t.net/addgene:226011 ; RRID:Addgene_226011)
