[The description below was written by a language model from this plasmid's Addgene catalogue record and pLannotate feature annotations shown in this document.]
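Description:
pLV-EF1a-mTagBFP2-2A-Puro_hU6-RfxDR36-BsmBI is an empty lentiviral backbone for cloning guide RNAs for CasRx (RfxCas13d), the RNA-targeting Cas13d effector. It derives from lentiCRISPRv2, with the Cas9 system removed and a Cas13d guide expression cassette inserted. In bacteria it is maintained through a high-copy ColE1/pUC origin and selected with ampicillin (AmpR). The backbone also carries an f1 origin and an SV40/EM7-driven bleomycin/Zeocin resistance cassette that lies outside the viral genome.

The transfer genome has a third-generation, self-inactivating layout. A CMV enhancer/promoter is fused to a truncated HIV-1 5' LTR, followed by the Ψ packaging signal with a partial gag sequence, the RRE for Rev-dependent export, the cPPT/CTS, and a ΔU3 3' LTR. A bGH polyadenylation signal sits downstream of the 3' LTR.

Two expression units lie between the LTRs. In the first, a human U6 Pol III promoter drives the 36-nt RfxCas13d direct repeat. According to the construct name, BsmBI sites follow the repeat for inserting spacer sequences, although these sites are not annotated in the feature table. In the second, an EF-1α promoter expresses mTagBFP2 linked by a 2A peptide to puromycin N-acetyltransferase, with a WPRE to boost transcript expression. Transduced cells can therefore be tracked by blue fluorescence and enriched with puromycin.

The plasmid does not encode the nuclease. The depositor notes that CasRx is supplied from a separate PiggyBac construct. The vector suits individual or pooled guide delivery for Cas13d RNA knockdown experiments, in line with its associated study on optimised RNA targeting.
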