Features (pLannotate 1.2.2; 33 found; start..end, strand, type, name):
      1..589     +  rep_origin     ori: high-copy-number ColE1/pMB1/pBR322/pUC origin of replication
    772..864     +  CDS            lacI (fragment): lac repressor; lacI; The lac repressor binds to the lac operator to inhibit transcription in E. coli. This inhibition can be relieved by adding lactose or isopropyl-β-D-thiogalactopyranoside (IPTG).
    877..898     +  protein_bind   CAP binding site: CAP binding activates transcription in the presence of cAMP. E. coli catabolite activator protein
    913..943     +  promoter       lac promoter: promoter for the E. coli lac operon
    951..967     +  protein_bind   lac operator: The lac repressor binds to the lac operator to inhibit transcription in E. coli. This inhibition can be relieved by adding lactose or isopropyl-β-D-thiogalactopyranoside (IPTG). lac repressor encoded by lacI
   1040..1161    -  polyA_signal   SV40 poly(A) signal: SV40 polyadenylation signal
   1156..1281    -  CDS            ble (fragment): BLE_KLEPN - Experimental evidence at protein level: Swiss-Prot protein existence level 1. Binding protein with a strong affinity to the bleomycin family of antibiotics. Binds to CL990; an antimitotic-antibiotic compound. From Klebsiella pneumoniae.
   1291..1665    -  CDS            BleoR: antibiotic-binding protein; Sh ble from Streptoalloteichus hindustanus; confers resistance to bleomycin, phleomycin, and Zeocin™
   1684..1731    -  promoter       EM7 promoter: synthetic bacterial promoter&nbsp
   1779..2108    -  promoter       SV40 promoter: SV40 enhancer and early promoter
   2122..2550    -  rep_origin     f1 ori (sequence partly withheld): f1 bacteriophage origin of replication; arrow indicates direction of (+) strand synthesis
   2571..2592    -  promoter       SV40 promoter (fragment): SV40 enhancer and early promoter
   2596..2820    -  polyA_signal   bGH poly(A) signal: bovine growth hormone polyadenylation signal
   2852..3085    -  LTR            3' LTR (ΔU3): self-inactivating 3' long terminal repeat (LTR) from HIV-1
   3087..3106    -  misc_feature   cPPT/CTS (fragment): central polypurine tract and central termination sequence of HIV-1
   3157..3745    -  misc_feature   WPRE: woodchuck hepatitis virus posttranscriptional regulatory element
   3761..4358    -  CDS            PuroR (fragment): puromycin N-acetyltransferase; pac from Streptomyces; confers resistance to puromycin
   4424..5134    -  CDS            mTagBFP2: enhanced monomeric blue fluorescent protein (Subach et al., 2011) mammalian codon-optimized
   5147..6325    -  promoter       EF-1α promoter: strong constitutive promoter for human elongation factor EF-1α
   6332..6398    -  CDS            small t antigen (fragment): SV40 (simian virus 40) small t antigen
   6432..6467    -  misc_RNA       RfxCas13d DR36: 36-base direct repeat for an RfxCas13d pre-gRNA (Konermann et al., 2018)
   6477..6717    -  promoter       U6 promoter: RNA polymerase III promoter for human U6 snRNA
   6768..6885    -  misc_feature   cPPT/CTS: central polypurine tract and central termination sequence of HIV-1
   6935..7035    -  CDS            Rev (fragment): human immunodeficiency virus 1 (HIV-1) Rev protein; rev; enhances nuclear export of unspliced and incompletely spliced viral mRNAs
   7412..7645    -  misc_feature   RRE: The Rev response element (RRE) of HIV-1 allows for Rev-dependent mRNA export from the nucleus to the cytoplasm.
   7791..8154    -  CDS            HIV-1 gag (fragment): gag protein from human immunodeficiency virus 1; gag
   8138..8263    -  misc_feature   HIV-1 Ψ: packaging signal of human immunodeficiency virus type 1
   8310..8490    -  LTR            5' LTR (truncated): truncated 5' long terminal repeat (LTR) from HIV-1
   8508..8707    -  promoter       CMV promoter: human cytomegalovirus (CMV) immediate early promoter
   8708..9087    -  enhancer       CMV enhancer: human cytomegalovirus immediate early enhancer
   9242..9294    +  misc_feature   bom (fragment): basis of mobility region from pBR322
   9353..9457    +  promoter       AmpR promoter: bla
   9458..10318   +  CDS            AmpR: β-lactamase; bla; confers resistance to ampicillin, carbenicillin, and related antibiotics
>Addgene plasmid #226011 | pLV-EF1a-mTagBFP2-2A-Puro_hU6-RfxDR36-BsmBI | addgene full sequence | sequence record 449617 | Addgene NGS Result
TTGAGATCCTTTTTTTCTGCGCGTAATCTGCTGCTTGCAAACAAAAAAACCACCGCTACCAGCGGTGGTT
TGTTTGCCGGATCAAGAGCTACCAACTCTTTTTCCGAAGGTAACTGGCTTCAGCAGAGCGCAGATACCAA
ATACTGTTCTTCTAGTGTAGCCGTAGTTAGGCCACCACTTCAAGAACTCTGTAGCACCGCCTACATACCT
CGCTCTGCTAATCCTGTTACCAGTGGCTGCTGCCAGTGGCGATAAGTCGTGTCTTACCGGGTTGGACTCA
AGACGATAGTTACCGGATAAGGCGCAGCGGTCGGGCTGAACGGGGGGTTCGTGCACACAGCCCAGCTTGG
AGCGAACGACCTACACCGAACTGAGATACCTACAGCGTGAGCTATGAGAAAGCGCCACGCTTCCCGAAGG
GAGAAAGGCGGACAGGTATCCGGTAAGCGGCAGGGTCGGAACAGGAGAGCGCACGAGGGAGCTTCCAGGG
GGAAACGCCTGGTATCTTTATAGTCCTGTCGGGTTTCGCCACCTCTGACTTGAGCGTCGATTTTTGTGAT
GCTCGTCAGGGGGGCGGAGCCTATGGAAAAACGCCAGCAACGCGGCCTTTTTACGGTTCCTGGCCTTTTG
CTGGCCTTTTGCTCACATGTTCTTTCCTGCGTTATCCCCTGATTCTGTGGATAACCGTATTACCGCCTTT
GAGTGAGCTGATACCGCTCGCCGCAGCCGAACGACCGAGCGCAGCGAGTCAGTGAGCGAGGAAGCGGAAG
AGCGCCCAATACGCAAACCGCCTCTCCCCGCGCGTTGGCCGATTCATTAATGCAGCTGGCACGACAGGTT
TCCCGACTGGAAAGCGGGCAGTGAGCGCAACGCAATTAATGTGAGTTAGCTCACTCATTAGGCACCCCAG
GCTTTACACTTTATGCTTCCGGCTCGTATGTTGTGTGGAATTGTGAGCGGATAACAATTTCACACAGGAA
ACAGCTATGACCATGATTACGCCAAGCTCTAGCTAGAGGTCGACGGTATACAGACATGATAAGATACATT
GATGAGTTTGGACAAACCACAACTAGAATGCAGTGAAAAAAATGCTTTATTTGTGAAATTTGTGATGCTA
TTGCTTTATTTGTAACCATTATAAGCTGCAATAAACAAGTTGGGGTGGGCGAAGAACTCCAGCATGAGAT
CCCCGCGCTGGAGGATCATCCAGCCGGCGTCCCGGAAAACGATTCCGAAGCCCAACCTTTCATAGAAGGC
GGCGGTGGAATCGAAATCTCGTAGCACGTGTCAGTCCTGCTCCTCGGCCACGAAGTGCACGCAGTTGCCG
GCCGGGTCGCGCAGGGCGAACTCCCGCCCCCACGGCTGCTCGCCGATCTCGGTCATGGCCGGCCCGGAGG
CGTCCCGGAAGTTCGTGGACACGACCTCCGACCACTCGGCGTACAGCTCGTCCAGGCCGCGCACCCACAC
CCAGGCCAGGGTGTTGTCCGGCACCACCTGGTCCTGGACCGCGCTGATGAACAGGGTCACGTCGTCCCGG
ACCACACCGGCGAAGTCGTCCTCCACGAAGTCCCGGGAGAACCCGAGCCGGTCGGTCCAGAACTCGACCG
CTCCGGCGACGTCGCGCGCGGTGAGCACCGGAACGGCACTGGTCAACTTGGCCATGGTTTAGTTCCTCAC
CTTGTCGTATTATACTATGCCGATATACTATGCCGATGATTAATTGTCAACACGTGCTGATCAGATCCGA
AAATGGATATACAAGCTCCCGGGAGCTTTTTGCAAAAGCCTAGGCCTCCAAAAAAGCCTCCTCACTACTT
CTGGAATAGCTCAGAGGCAGAGGCGGCCTCGGCCTCTGCATAAATAAAAAAAATTAGTCAGCCATGGGGC
GGAGAATGGGCGGAACTGGGCGGAGTTAGGGGCGGGATGGGCGGAGTTAGGGGCGGGACTATGGTTGCTG
ACTAATTGAGATGCATGCTTTGCATACTTCTGCCTGCTGGGGAGCCTGGGGACTTTCCACACCTGGTTGC
TGACTAATTGAGATGCATGCTTTGCATACTTCTGCCTGCTGGGGAGCCTGGGGACTTTCCACACCCTAAC
TGACACACATTCCACAGAATTAATTCGCGTTAAATTTTTGTTAAATCAGCTCATTTTTTAACCAATAGGC
CGAAATCGGCAAAATCCCTTATAAATCAAAAGAATAGACCGAGATAGGGT
[37 nt withheld, positions 2221-2257]
AAAGAACGTGGACTCCAACGTCAAAGG
[49 nt withheld, positions 2285-2333]
T
[91 nt withheld, positions 2335-2425]
G
[124 nt withheld, positions 2427-2550]
GGGGATACCCCCTAGAGCCCCAGCTGGTTCTTTCCGCCTCAGAAGCCATAGAGCCCACCGCATCCCCAGC
ATGCCTGCTATTGTCTTCCCAATCCTCCCCCTTGCTGTCCTGCCCCACCCCACCCCCCAGAATAGAATGA
CACCTACTCAGACAATGCGATGCAATTTCCTCATTTTATTAGGAAAGGACAGTGGGAGTGGCACCTTCCA
GGGTCAAGGAAGGCACGGGGGAGGGGCAAACAACAGATGGCTGGCAACTAGAAGGCACAGTCGAGGCTGA
TCAGCGGGTTTAAACGGGCCCTGCTAGAGATTTTCCACACTGACTAAAAGGGTCTGAGGGATCTCTAGTT
ACCAGAGTCACACAACAGACGGGCACACACTACTTGAAGCACTCAAGGCAAGCTTTATTGAGGCTTAAGC
AGTGGGTTCCCTAGTTAGCCAGAGAGCTCCCAGGCTCAGATCTGGTCTAACCAGAGAGACCCAGTACAAG
CAAAAAGCAGATCTTGTCTTCGTTGGGAGTGAATTAGCCCTTCCAGTCCCCCCTTTTCTTTTAAAAAGTG
GCTAAGATCTACAGCTGCCTTGTAAGTCATTGGTCTTAAAGTCGACGCGGGGAGGCGGCCCAAAGGGAGA
TCCGACTCGTCTGAGGGCGAAGGCGAAGACGCGGAAGAGGCCGCAGAGCCGGCAGCAGGCCGCGGGAAGG
AAGGTCCGCTGGATTGAGGGCCGAAGGGACGTAGCAGAAGGACGTCCCGCGCAGAATCCAGGTGGCAACA
CAGGCGAGCAGCCAAGGAAAGGACGATGATTTCCCCGACAACACCACGGAATTGTCAGTGCCCAACAGCC
GAGCCCCTGTCCAGCAGCGGGCAAGGCAGGCGGCGATGAGTTCCGCCGTGGCAATAGGGAGGGGGAAAGC
GAAAGTCCCGGAAAGGAGCTGACAGGTGGTGGCAATGCCCCAACCAGTGGGGGTTGCGTCAGCAAACACA
GTGCACACCACGCCACGTTGCCTGACAACGGGCCACAACTCCTCATAAAGAGACAGCAACCAGGATTTAT
ACAAGGAGGAGAAAATGAAAGCCATACGGGAAGCAATAGCATGATACAAAGGCATTAAAGCAGCGTATCC
ACATAGCGTAAAAGGAGCAACATAGTTAAGAATACCAGTCAATCTTTCACAAATTTTGTAATCCAGAGGT
TGATTGTCGACTTAACGCGTTCAGGCACCGGGCTTGCGGGTCATGCACCAGGTGCGCGGTCCTTCGGGCA
CCTCGACGTCGGCGGTGACGGTGAAGCCGAGCCGCTCGTAGAAGGGGAGGTTGCGGGGCGCGGAGGTCTC
CAGGAAGGCGGGCACCCCGGCGCGCTCGGCCGCCTCCACTCCGGGGAGCACGACGGCGCTGCCCAGACCC
TTGCCCTGGTGGTCGGGCGAGACTCCGACGGTGGCCAGGAACCACGCGGGCTCCTTGGGCCGGTGCGGCG
CCAGGAGGCCTTCCATCTGTTGCTGCGCGGCCAGCCGGGAACCGCTCAACTCGGCCATGCGCGGGCCGAT
CTCGGCGAACACCGCCCCCGCTTCGACGCTCTCCGGCGTGGTCCAGACCGCCACCGCGGCGCCGTCGTCC
GCGACCCACACCTTGCCGATGTCGAGCCCGACGCGCGTGAGGAAGAGTTCTTGCAGCTCGGTGACCCGCT
CGATGTGGCGGTCCGGATCGACGGTGTGGCGCGTGGCGGGGTAGTCGGCGAACGCGGCGGCGAGGGTGCG
TACGGCCCTGGGGACGTCGTCGCGGGTGGCGAGGCGCACCGTGGGCTTGTACTCGGTCGGTCCAGGATTC
TCTTCGACATCTCCGGCTTGTTTCAGCAGAGAGAAGTTTGTTGCGCCGGATCCATTAAGCTTGTGCCCCA
GTTTGCTAGGGAGGTCGCAGTATCTGGCCACTGCCACCTCGTGCTGCTCGACGTAGGTCTCGTTGTTGGC
CTCCTTGATTCTTTCCAGTCTGTAGTCCACATAGTAGACGCCAGGCATCTTGAGGTTCTTAGCGGGTTTC
TTGGATCTATATGTGGTCTTGGCGTTTGCGATCAGATGGCTCCCGCCCACGAGCTTCAGGGCCATGTCGT
TTCTGCCTTCCAGGCCGCCGTCAGCGGGGTACAGCGTTTCGGTGAAGGCCTCCCAGCCGAGTGTTTTCTT
CTGCATCACAGGGCCGTTGGATGTGAAGTTCACCCCTCTGATCTTGACGTTGTAGATGAGGCAGCCGTCC
TGGAGGCTGGTGTCCTGGGTAGCGGTCAGCACGCCCCCGTCTTCGTATGTGGTGACTCTCTCCCATGTGA
AGCCCTCAGGGAAGGACTGCTTGAAGAAGTCGGGGATGCCCTGGGTGTGGTTGATGAAGGTCTTGCTGCC
GTAGAGGAAGCTAGTAGCCAGGATGTCGAAGGCGAAGGGGAGAGGGCCGCCCTCGACCACCTTGATTCTC
ATGGTCTGGGTGCCCTCGTAGGGCTTGCCTTCGCCCTCGGATGTGCACTTGAAGTGATGGTTGTCCACGG
TGCCCTCCATGTACAGCTTCATGTGCATGTTCTCCTTAATCAGCTCTTCGCCCCTAGACACCATGGTGGC
CGTACGTCACGACACCTGAAATGGAAGAAAAAAACTTTGAACCACTGTCTGAGGCTTGAGAATGAACCAA
GATCCAAACTCAAAAAGGGCAAATTCCAAGGAGAATTACATCAAGTGCCAAGCTGGCCTAACTTCAGTCT
CCACCCACTCAGTGTGGGGAAACTCCATCGCATAAAACCCCTCCCCCCAACCTAAAGACGACGTACTCCA
AAAGCTCGAGAACTAATCGAGGTGCCTGGACGGCGCCCGGTACTCCGTGGAGTCACATGAAGCGACGGCT
GAGGACGGAAAGGCCCTTTTCCTTTGTGTGGGTGACTCACCCGCCCGCTCTCCCGAGCGCCGCGTCCTCC
ATTTTGAGCTCCCTGCAGCAGGGCCGGGAAGCGGCCATCTTTCCGCTCACGCAACTGGTGCCGACCGGGC
CAGCCTTGCCGCCCAGGGCGGGGCGATACACGGCGGCGCGAGGCCAGGCACCAGAGCAGGCCGGCCAGCT
TGAGACTACCCCCGTCCGATTCTCGGTGGCCGCGCTCGCAGGCCCCGCCTCGCCGAACATGTGCGCTGGG
ACGCACGGGCCCCGTCGCCGCCCGCGGCCCCAAAAACCGAAATACCAGTGTGCAGATCTTGGCCCGCATT
TACAAGACTATCTTGCCAGAAAAAAAGCGTCGCAGCAGGTCATCAAAAATTTTAAATGGCTAGAGACTTA
TCGAAAGCAGCGAGACAGGCGCGAAGGTGCCACCAGATTCGCACGCGGCGGCCCCAGCGCCCAGGCCAGG
CCTCAACTCAAGCACGAGGCGAAGGGGCTCCTTAAGCGCAAGGCCTCGAACTCTCCCACCCACTTCCAAC
CCGAAGCTCGGGATCAAGAATCACGTACTGCAGCCAGGTGGAAGTAATTCAAGGCACGCAAGGGCCATAA
CCCGTAAAGAGGCCAGGCCCGCGGGAACCACACACGGCACTTACCTGTGTTCTGGCGGCAAACCCGTTGC
GAAAAAGAACGTTCACGGCGACTACTGCACTTATATACGGTTCTCCCCCACCCTCGGGAAAAAGGCGGAG
CCAGTACACGACATCACTTTCCCAGTTTACCCCGCGCCACCTTCTCTAGGCACCGGTTCAATTGCCGACC
CCTCCCCCCAACTTCTCGGGGACTGTGGGCGATGTGCGCTCTGCCCACTGACGGGCACCGGAGCCAATTC
CCACTCCTTTCAAGACCTAGAAGGTCCATTAGCTGCAAAGATTCCTCTCTGTTTAAAACTTTATCCATCT
TTGCAGAATTCAAAAAAGGAGACGCGTCTCTGTTTCAAACCCCGACCAGTTGGTAGGGGTTTACTTGCGG
TGTTTCGTCCTTTCCACAAGATATATAAAGCCAAGAAATCGAAATACTTTCAAGTTACGGTAAGCATATG
ATAGTCCATTTTAAAACATAATTTTAAAACTGCAAACTACCCAAGAAATTATTACTTTCTACGTCACGTA
TTTTGTACTAATATCTTTGTGTTTACAGTCAAATTAATTCTAATTATCTCTCTAACAGCCTTGTATCGTA
TATGCAAATATGAAGGAATCATGGGAAATAGGCCCTCGGTACCTTAATTAACCAAACTGGATCTCTGCTG
TCCCTGTAATAAACCCGAAAATTTTGAATTTTTGTAATTTGTTTTTGTAATTCTTTAGTTTGTATGTCTG
TTGCTATTATGTCTACTATTCTTTCCCCTGCACTGTACCCCCCAATCCCCCCTTTTCTTTTAAAATTGTG
GATGAATACTGCCATTTGTCTGCAGAATTGGCGCACGCAGTGCCGATCCGTTCACTAATCGAATGGATCT
GTCTCTGTCTCTCTCTCCACCTTCTTCTTCTATTCCTTCGGGCCTGTCGGGTCCCCTCGGGGTTGGGAGG
TGGGTCTGAAACGATAATGGTGAATATCCCTGCCTAACTCTATTCACTATAGAAAGTACAGCAAAAACTA
TTCTTAAACCTACCAAGCCTCCTACTATCATTATGAATAATTTTATATACCACAGCCAATTTGTTATGTT
AAACCAATTCCACAAACTTGCCCATTTATCTAATTCCAATAATTCTTGTTCATTCTTTTCTTGCTGGTTT
TGCGATTCTTCAATTAAGGAGTGTATTAAGCTTGTGTAATTGTTAATTTCTCTGTCCCACTCCATCCAGG
TCGTGTGATTCCAAATCTGTTCCAGAGATTTATTACTCCAACTAGCATTCCAAGGCACAGCAGTGGTGCA
AATGAGTTTTCCAGAGCAACCCCAAATCCCCAGGAGCTGTTGATCCTTTAGGTATCTTTCCACAGCCAGG
ATTCTTGCCTGGAGCTGCTTGATGCCCCAGACTGTGAGTTGCAACAGATGCTGTTGCGCCTCAATAGCCC
TCAGCAAATTGTTCTGCTGCTGCACTATACCAGACAATAATTGTCTGGCCTGTACCGTCAGCGTCATTGA
CGCTGCGCCCATAGTGCTTCCTGCTGCTCCCAAGAACCCAAGGAACAAAGCTCCTATTCCCACTGCTCTT
TTTTCTCTCTGCACCACTCTTCTCTTTGCCTTGGTGGGTGCTACTCCTAATGGTTCAATTTTTACTACTT
TATATTTATATAATTCACTTCTCCAATTGTCCCTCATATCTCCTCCTCCAGGTCTGAAGATCAGCGGCCG
CTTGCTGTGCGGTGGTCTTACTTTTGTTTTGCTCTTCCTCTATCTTGTCTAAAGCTTCCTTGGTGTCTTT
TATCTCTATCCTTTGATGCACACAATAGAGGGTTGCTACTGTATTATATAATGATCTAAGTTCTTCTGAT
CCTGTCTGAAGGGATGGTTGTAGCTGTCCCAGTATTTGTCTACAGCCTTCTGATGTTTCTAACAGGCCAG
GATTAACTGCGAATCGTTCTAGCTCCCTGCTTGCCCATACTATATGTTTTAATTTATATTTTTTCTTTCC
CCCTGGCCTTAACCGAATTTTTTCCCATCGCGATCTAATTCTCCCCCGCTTAATACTGACGCTCTCGCAC
CCATCTCTCTCCTTCTAGCCTCCGCTAGTCAAAATTTTTGGCGTACTCACCAGTCGCCGCCCCTCGCCTC
TTGCCGTGCGCGCTTCAGCAAGCCGAGTCCTGCGTCGAGAGAGCTCCTCTGGTTTCCCTTTCGCTTTCAA
GTCCCTGTTCGGGCGCCACTGCTAGAGATTTTCCACACTGACTAAAAGGGTCTGAGGGATCTCTAGTTAC
CAGAGTCACACAACAGACGGGCACACACTACTTGAAGCACTCAAGGCAAGCTTTATTGAGGCTTAAGCAG
TGGGTTCCCTAGTTAGCCAGAGAGCTCCCAGGCTCAGATCTGGTCTAACCAGAGAGACCCAGTACAGGCA
AAACGCGCTGCTTATATAGACCTCCCACCGTACACGCCTACCGCCCATTTGCGTCAATGGGGCGGAGTTG
TTACGACATTTTGGAAAGTCCCGTTGATTTTGGTGCCAAAACAAACTCCCATTGACGTCAATGGGGTGGA
GACTTGGAAATCCCCGTGAGTCAAACCGCTATCCACGCCCATTGATGTACTGCCAAAACCGCATCACCAT
GGTAATAGCGATGACTAATACGTAGATGTACTGCCAAGTAGGAAAGTCCCATAAGGTCATGTACTGGGCA
TAATGCCAGGCGGGCCATTTACCGTCATTGACGTCAATAGGGGGCGTACTTGGCATATGATACACTTGAT
GTACTGCCAAGTGGGCAGTTTACCGTAAATACTCCACCCATTGACGTCAATGGAAAGTCCCTATTGGCGT
TACTATGGGAACATACGTCATTATTGACGTCAATGGGCGGGGGTCGTTGGGCGGTCAGCCAGGCGGGCCA
TTTACCGTAAGTTATGTAACGCGGAACTCCATATATGGGCTATGAACTAATGACCCCGTAATTGATTACT
ATTAATAACTAGTCAATAATCAATGTCAACGCGTATATCTGGCCCGTACATCGCGAAGCAGCGCAAAACG
CCTAACCCTAAGCAGATTCTTCATGCAATTGTCGGTCAAGCCTTGCCTTGTTGTAGCTTAAATTTTGCTC
GCGCACTACTCAGCGACCTCCAACACACAAGCAGGGAGCAGATACTGGCTTAACTATGCGGCATCAGAGC
AGATTGTACTGAGAGTGCACCATAGGGGATCGGGAGATCTCCCGATCCGTCGACGTCAGGTGGCACTTTT
CGGGGAAATGTGCGCGGAACCCCTATTTGTTTATTTTTCTAAATACATTCAAATATGTATCCGCTCATGA
GACAATAACCCTGATAAATGCTTCAATAATATTGAAAAAGGAAGAGTATGAGTATTCAACATTTCCGTGT
CGCCCTTATTCCCTTTTTTGCGGCATTTTGCCTTCCTGTTTTTGCTCACCCAGAAACGCTGGTGAAAGTA
AAAGATGCTGAAGATCAGTTGGGTGCACGAGTGGGTTACATCGAACTGGATCTCAACAGCGGTAAGATCC
TTGAGAGTTTTCGCCCCGAAGAACGTTTTCCAATGATGAGCACTTTTAAAGTTCTGCTATGTGGCGCGGT
ATTATCCCGTATTGACGCCGGGCAAGAGCAACTCGGTCGCCGCATACACTATTCTCAGAATGACTTGGTT
GAGTACTCACCAGTCACAGAAAAGCATCTTACGGATGGCATGACAGTAAGAGAATTATGCAGTGCTGCCA
TAACCATGAGTGATAACACTGCGGCCAACTTACTTCTGACAACGATCGGAGGACCGAAGGAGCTAACCGC
TTTTTTGCACAACATGGGGGATCATGTAACTCGCCTTGATCGTTGGGAACCGGAGCTGAATGAAGCCATA
CCAAACGACGAGCGTGACACCACGATGCCTGTAGCAATGGCAACAACGTTGCGCAAACTATTAACTGGCG
AACTACTTACTCTAGCTTCCCGGCAACAATTAATAGACTGGATGGAGGCGGATAAAGTTGCAGGACCACT
TCTGCGCTCGGCCCTTCCGGCTGGCTGGTTTATTGCTGATAAATCTGGAGCCGGTGAGCGTGGGTCTCGC
GGTATCATTGCAGCACTGGGGCCAGATGGTAAGCCCTCCCGTATCGTAGTTATCTACACGACGGGGAGTC
AGGCAACTATGGATGAACGAAATAGACAGATCGCTGAGATAGGTGCCTCACTGATTAAGCATTGGTAACT
GTCAGACCAAGTTTACTCATATATACTTTAGATTGATTTAAAACTTCATTTTTAATTTAAAAGGATCTAG
GTGAAGATCCTTTTTGATAATCTCATGACCAAAATCCCTTAACGTGAGTTTTCGTTCCACTGAGCGTCAG
ACCCCGTAGAAAAGATCAAAGGATCTTC
